>Addgene plasmid #182579 | mCherry-Cytb5 | addgene full sequence | sequence record 358686 | Addgene NGS Result
TAGTTATTAATAGTAATCAATTACGGGGTCATTAGTTCATAGCCCATATATGGAGTTCCGCGTTACATAA
CTTACGGTAAATGGCCCGCCTGGCTGACCGCCCAACGACCCCCGCCCATTGACGTCAATAATGACGTATG
TTCCCATAGTAACGCCAATAGGGACTTTCCATTGACGTCAATGGGTGGAGTATTTACGGTAAACTGCCCA
CTTGGCAGTACATCAAGTGTATCATATGCCAAGTACGCCCCCTATTGACGTCAATGACGGTAAATGGCCC
GCCTGGCATTATGCCCAGTACATGACCTTATGGGACTTTCCTACTTGGCAGTACATCTACGTATTAGTCA
TCGCTATTACCATGGTGATGCGGTTTTGGCAGTACATCAATGGGCGTGGATAGCGGTTTGACTCACGGGG
ATTTCCAAGTCTCCACCCCATTGACGTCAATGGGAGTTTGTTTTGGCACCAAAATCAACGGGACTTTCCA
AAATGTCGTAACAACTCCGCCCCATTGACGCAAATGGGCGGTAGGCGTGTACGGTGGGAGGTCTATATAA
GCAGAGCTGGTTTAGTGAACCGTCAGATCCGCTAGCGCTACCGGACTCAGATCTCCGATGGTGAGCAAGG
GCGAGGAGGATAACATGGCCATCATCAAGGAGTTCATGCGCTTCAAGGTGCACATGGAGGGCTCCGTGAA
CGGCCACGAGTTCGAGATCGAGGGCGAGGGCGAGGGCCGCCCCTACGAGGGCACCCAGACCGCCAAGCTG
AAGGTGACCAAGGGTGGCCCCCTGCCCTTCGCCTGGGACATCCTGTCCCCTCAGTTCATGTACGGCTCCA
AGGCCTACGTGAAGCACCCCGCCGACATCCCCGACTACTTGAAGCTGTCCTTCCCCGAGGGCTTCAAGTG
GGAGCGCGTGATGAACTTCGAGGACGGCGGCGTGGTGACCGTGACCCAGGACTCCTCCCTGCAGGACGGC
GAGTTCATCTACAAGGTGAAGCTGCGCGGCACCAACTTCCCCTCCGACGGCCCCGTAATGCAGAAGAAGA
CCATGGGCTGGGAGGCCTCCTCCGAGCGGATGTACCCCGAGGACGGCGCCCTGAAGGGCGAGATCAAGCA
GAGGCTGAAGCTGAAGGACGGCGGCCACTACGACGCTGAGGTCAAGACCACCTACAAGGCCAAGAAGCCC
GTGCAGCTGCCCGGCGCCTACAACGTCAACATCAAGTTGGACATCACCTCCCACAACGAGGACTACACCA
TCGTGGAACAGTACGAACGCGCCGAGGGCCGCCACTCCACCGGCGGCATGGACGAGCTGTACAGGGGGCC
GATTGATAGCAGCAGCAGCTGGTGGACCAACTGGGTGATTCCGGCGATTAGCGCGGTGGCGGTGGCGCTG
ATGTATCGCCTGTATATGGCGGAAGATTAGGCGGCCGCGACTCTAGATCATAATCAGCCATACCACATTT
GTAGAGGTTTTACTTGCTTTAAAAAACCTCCCACACCTCCCCCTGAACCTGAAACATAAAATGAATGCAA
TTGTTGTTGTTAACTTGTTTATTGCAGCTTATAATGGTTACAAATAAAGCAATAGCATCACAAATTTCAC
AAATAAAGCATTTTTTTCACTGCATTCTAGTTGTGGTTTGTCCAAACTCATCAATGTATCTTAAGGCGTA
AATTGTAAGCGTTAATATTTTGTTAAAATTCGCGTTAAATTTTTGTTAAATCAGCTCATTTTTTAACCAA
TAGGCCGAAATCGGCAAAATCCCTTATAAATCAAAAGAATAGACCGAGATAGGGT
[37 nt withheld, positions 1806-1842]
AAAGAACGTGGACTCCAACGTCAAAGG
[49 nt withheld, positions 1870-1918]
T
[91 nt withheld, positions 1920-2010]
G
[124 nt withheld, positions 2012-2135]
CAGGTGGCACTTTTCGGGGAAATGTGCGCGGAACCCCTATTTGTTTATTTTTCTAAATACATTCAAATAT
GTATCCGCTCATGAGACAATAACCCTGATAAATGCTTCAATAATATTGAAAAAGGAAGAGTCCTGAGGCG
GAAAGAACCAGCTGTGGAATGTGTGTCAGTTAGGGTGTGGAAAGTCCCCAGGCTCCCCAGCAGGCAGAAG
TATGCAAAGCATGCATCTCAATTAGTCAGCAACCAGGTGTGGAAAGTCCCCAGGCTCCCCAGCAGGCAGA
AGTATGCAAAGCATGCATCTCAATTAGTCAGCAACCATAGTCCCGCCCCTAACTCCGCCCATCCCGCCCC
TAACTCCGCCCAGTTCCGCCCATTCTCCGCCCCATGGCTGACTAATTTTTTTTATTTATGCAGAGGCCGA
GGCCGCCTCGGCCTCTGAGCTATTCCAGAAGTAGTGAGGAGGCTTTTTTGGAGGCCTAGGCTTTTGCAAA
GATCGATCAAGAGACAGGATGAGGATCGTTTCGCATGATTGAACAAGATGGATTGCACGCAGGTTCTCCG
GCCGCTTGGGTGGAGAGGCTATTCGGCTATGACTGGGCACAACAGACAATCGGCTGCTCTGATGCCGCCG
TGTTCCGGCTGTCAGCGCAGGGGCGCCCGGTTCTTTTTGTCAAGACCGACCTGTCCGGTGCCCTGAATGA
ACTGCAAGACGAGGCAGCGCGGCTATCGTGGCTGGCCACGACGGGCGTTCCTTGCGCAGCTGTGCTCGAC
GTTGTCACTGAAGCGGGAAGGGACTGGCTGCTATTGGGCGAAGTGCCGGGGCAGGATCTCCTGTCATCTC
ACCTTGCTCCTGCCGAGAAAGTATCCATCATGGCTGATGCAATGCGGCGGCTGCATACGCTTGATCCGGC
TACCTGCCCATTCGACCACCAAGCGAAACATCGCATCGAGCGAGCACGTACTCGGATGGAAGCCGGTCTT
GTCGATCAGGATGATCTGGACGAAGAGCATCAGGGGCTCGCGCCAGCCGAACTGTTCGCCAGGCTCAAGG
CGAGCATGCCCGACGGCGAGGATCTCGTCGTGACCCATGGCGATGCCTGCTTGCCGAATATCATGGTGGA
AAATGGCCGCTTTTCTGGATTCATCGACTGTGGCCGGCTGGGTGTGGCGGACCGCTATCAGGACATAGCG
TTGGCTACCCGTGATATTGCTGAAGAGCTTGGCGGCGAATGGGCTGACCGCTTCCTCGTGCTTTACGGTA
TCGCCGCTCCCGATTCGCAGCGCATCGCCTTCTATCGCCTTCTTGACGAGTTCTTCTGAGCGGGACTCTG
GGGTTCGAAATGACCGACCAAGCGACGCCCAACCTGCCATCACGAGATTTCGATTCCACCGCCGCCTTCT
ATGAAAGGTTGGGCTTCGGAATCGTTTTCCGGGACGCCGGCTGGATGATCCTCCAGCGCGGGGATCTCAT
GCTGGAGTTCTTCGCCCACCCTAGGGGGAGGCTAACTGAAACACGGAAGGAGACAATACCGGAAGGAACC
CGCGCTATGACGGCAATAAAAAGACAGAATAAAACGCACGGTGTTGGGTCGTTTGTTCATAAACGCGGGG
TTCGGTCCCAGGGCTGGCACTCTGTCGATACCCCACCGAGACCCCATTGGGGCCAATACGCCCGCGTTTC
TTCCTTTTCCCCACCCCACCCCCCAAGTTCGGGTGAAGGCCCAGGGCTCGCAGCCAACGTCGGGGCGGCA
GGCCCTGCCATAGCCTCAGGTTACTCATATATACTTTAGATTGATTTAAAACTTCATTTTTAATTTAAAA
GGATCTAGGTGAAGATCCTTTTTGATAATCTCATGACCAAAATCCCTTAACGTGAGTTTTCGTTCCACTG
AGCGTCAGACCCCGTAGAAAAGATCAAAGGATCTTCTTGAGATCCTTTTTTTCTGCGCGTAATCTGCTGC
TTGCAAACAAAAAAACCACCGCTACCAGCGGTGGTTTGTTTGCCGGATCAAGAGCTACCAACTCTTTTTC
CGAAGGTAACTGGCTTCAGCAGAGCGCAGATACCAAATACTGTTCTTCTAGTGTAGCCGTAGTTAGGCCA
CCACTTCAAGAACTCTGTAGCACCGCCTACATACCTCGCTCTGCTAATCCTGTTACCAGTGGCTGCTGCC
AGTGGCGATAAGTCGTGTCTTACCGGGTTGGACTCAAGACGATAGTTACCGGATAAGGCGCAGCGGTCGG
GCTGAACGGGGGGTTCGTGCACACAGCCCAGCTTGGAGCGAACGACCTACACCGAACTGAGATACCTACA
GCGTGAGCTATGAGAAAGCGCCACGCTTCCCGAAGGGAGAAAGGCGGACAGGTATCCGGTAAGCGGCAGG
GTCGGAACAGGAGAGCGCACGAGGGAGCTTCCAGGGGGAAACGCCTGGTATCTTTATAGTCCTGTCGGGT
TTCGCCACCTCTGACTTGAGCGTCGATTTTTGTGATGCTCGTCAGGGGGGCGGAGCCTATGGAAAAACGC
CAGCAACGCGGCCTTTTTACGGTTCCTGGCCTTTTGCTGGCCTTTTGCTCACATGTTCTTTCCTGCGTTA
TCCCCTGATTCTGTGGATAACCGTATTACCGCCATGCAT
Features (pLannotate 1.2.2; 15 found; start..end, strand, type, name):
     61..364     +  enhancer       CMV enhancer: human cytomegalovirus immediate early enhancer
    365..568     +  promoter       CMV promoter: human cytomegalovirus (CMV) immediate early promoter
    591..615     +  misc_feature   MCS (fragment): multiple cloning site
    618..1325    +  CDS            mCherry: mCherry is a basic (constitutively fluorescent) red fluorescent protein published in 2004, derived from Discosoma sp.. It is reported to be a very rapidly-maturing monomer with low acid sensitivity.
   1332..1427    +  CDS            CYB5A (fragment): CYB5_HUMAN - Also known as CYB5. Experimental evidence at protein level: Swiss-Prot protein existence level 1. Cytochrome b5 is a membrane-bound hemoprotein functioning as an electron carrier for several membrane-bound oxygenases. From Homo sapiens (Human).
   1446..1529    +  CDS            large T antigen (fragment): large T antigen from SV40 (simian virus 40)
   1552..1673    +  polyA_signal   SV40 poly(A) signal: SV40 polyadenylation signal
   1707..2135    -  rep_origin     f1 ori (sequence partly withheld): f1 bacteriophage origin of replication; arrow indicates direction of (+) strand synthesis
   2162..2266    +  promoter       AmpR promoter: bla
   2268..2625    +  promoter       SV40 promoter: SV40 enhancer and early promoter
   2660..3454    +  CDS            NeoR/KanR: aminoglycoside phosphotransferase from Tn5; aph(3')-II (or nptII); confers resistance to neomycin, kanamycin, and G418 (Geneticin®)
   3475..3627    +  CDS            ble (fragment): BLE_KLEPN - Experimental evidence at protein level: Swiss-Prot protein existence level 1. Binding protein with a strong affinity to the bleomycin family of antibiotics. Binds to CL990; an antimitotic-antibiotic compound. From Klebsiella pneumoniae.
   3686..3733    +  polyA_signal   HSV TK poly(A) signal: herpes simplex virus thymidine kinase polyadenylation signal (Cole and Stacy, 1985)
   3824..3840    -  polyA_signal   bGH poly(A) signal (fragment): bovine growth hormone polyadenylation signal
   4062..4650    +  rep_origin     ori: high-copy-number ColE1/pMB1/pBR322/pUC origin of replication
