[The description below was written by a language model from this plasmid's Addgene catalogue record and pLannotate feature annotations shown in this document.]
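Description:
mCherry-Cytb5 is a 4,764 bp mammalian expression plasmid built on the pmCherry backbone, designed to mark the endoplasmic reticulum with red fluorescence. The human cytomegalovirus immediate early enhancer and promoter drive a single fusion open reading frame. It begins with mCherry, a fast-maturing monomeric red fluorescent protein derived from Discosoma, followed directly by a short C-terminal fragment of human cytochrome b5 (CYB5A). The record describes this fragment as the CytB5RR tail anchor sequence. Tail anchors are C-terminal hydrophobic segments that insert post-translationally into a target membrane, here tethering mCherry to the ER membrane. An SV40 polyadenylation signal terminates the transcript. The short large T antigen fragment annotated just upstream of it most likely reflects SV40-derived sequence flanking the poly(A) region rather than a functional coding element.

The plasmid is propagated in E. coli through a high-copy ColE1/pUC-type origin and selected with kanamycin. Resistance comes from a dual-purpose NeoR/KanR cassette in which the Tn5 aminoglycoside phosphotransferase sits behind both a bacterial bla promoter and the SV40 enhancer/early promoter, and ends in an HSV TK poly(A) signal. The same gene can therefore also support G418 selection of transfected mammalian cells. An f1 origin is present for single-stranded DNA production. The small ble and bGH poly(A) fragments appear to be backbone remnants or incidental annotation matches. The construct serves as an ER membrane marker for fluorescence microscopy, and it was deposited in connection with work imaging actin dynamics at sub-organellar resolution.
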