Addgene plasmid #182579: mCherry-Cytb5
Purpose: Expresses mCherry targeted to the ER via the CytB5RR tail anchor sequence
Depositing lab: Uri Manor. Depositing organization: Salk Institute for Biological Studies. Publication: Actin chromobody imaging reveals sub-organellar actin dynamics. Schiavon CR, Zhang T, Zhao B, Moore AS, Wales P, Andrade LR, Wu M, Sung TC, Dayn Y, Feng JW, Quintero OA, Shadel GS, Grosse R, Manor U. Nat Methods. 2020 Sep;17(9):917-921. doi: 10.1038/s41592-020-0926-5. Epub 2020 Aug 10. PubMed 32778832.
Backbone
  Vector backbone: pmCherry
  Backbone size w/o insert (bp): 3903
  Total vector size (bp): 4764
  Vector type: Mammalian Expression
Growth in bacteria
  Bacterial resistance: Kanamycin, 50 μg/mL
  Growth temperature: 37°C
  Growth strain: DH5alpha
  Copy number: High Copy
Gene/Insert
  Gene/Insert name: mCherry-Cytb5
  Insert size (bp): 861
  Tag / fusion protein: Cytb5 (C terminal on insert)
Terms and licenses: Academic/Nonprofit Terms; Industry Terms: Not Available to Industry
How to cite: mCherry-Cytb5 was a gift from Uri Manor (Addgene plasmid # 182579 ; http://n2t.net/addgene:182579 ; RRID:Addgene_182579)
